>Addgene plasmid #146559 | pEYFP-N1-HsSmg6_577-816-siRNAres_I | depositor full sequence | sequence record 289005 | Full Sequence
TAGTTATTAATAGTAATCAATTACGGGGTCATTAGTTCATAGCCCATATATGGAGTTCCGCGTTACATAA
CTTACGGTAAATGGCCCGCCTGGCTGACCGCCCAACGACCCCCGCCCATTGACGTCAATAATGACGTATG
TTCCCATAGTAACGCCAATAGGGACTTTCCATTGACGTCAATGGGTGGAGTATTTACGGTAAACTGCCCA
CTTGGCAGTACATCAAGTGTATCATATGCCAAGTACGCCCCCTATTGACGTCAATGACGGTAAATGGCCC
GCCTGGCATTATGCCCAGTACATGACCTTATGGGACTTTCCTACTTGGCAGTACATCTACGTATTAGTCA
TCGCTATTACCATGGTGATGCGGTTTTGGCAGTACATCAATGGGCGTGGATAGCGGTTTGACTCACGGGG
ATTTCCAAGTCTCCACCCCATTGACGTCAATGGGAGTTTGTTTTGGCACCAAAATCAACGGGACTTTCCA
AAATGTCGTAACAACTCCGCCCCATTGACGCAAATGGGCGGTAGGCGTGTACGGTGGGAGGTCTATATAA
GCAGAGCTGGTTTAGTGAACCGTCAGATCCGCTAGCAATTGCGGCCACCATGCAGCAACAGGAGCTGCAC
AGGCTTCTCCGGGTGGCTGACAACCAGGAACTGCAGCTCAGCAACCTGCTCTCCAGGGACCGCATCAGTC
CGGAGGGCCTGGAGAAGATGGCGCAACTCAGAGCTGAACTGCTGCAGCTATATGAGCGCTGTATTCTATT
AGATATTGAGTTCTCTGATAATCAGAATGTGGATCAGATCCTGTGGAAGAATGCTTTCTATCAGGTGATT
GAGAAGTTCAGGCAACTTGTCAAGGATCCGAATGTTGAGAACCCAGAACAGATTCGGAACAGACTTTTGG
AGCTCTTGGATGAGGGTAGTGACTTCTTTGATAGTTTGCTTCAGAAGCTGCAGGTTACTTACAAGTTCAA
ACTGGAAGACTACATGGATGGTCTTGCCATTCGCAGCAAGCCATTACGCAAGACAGTAAAATATGCCTTG
ATCAGTGCCCAGCGATGCATGATATGCCAAGGAGATATTGCTAGGTACCGGGAGCAGGCAAGCGACACGG
CAAACTATGGGAAAGCACGCAGTTGGTACCTGAAGGCCCAGCACATTGCTCCCAAGAATGGGCGCCCCTA
TAACCAGTTGGCTTTGCTGGCAGTGTATACGAGGAGGAAGCTTGACGCTGTCTATTACTATATGCGCAGT
TTAGCTGCCAGCAACCCTATCCTGACTGCCAAGGAGAGTCTCATGAGCTTGTTTGAAGAGACCAAGCGGA
AGCCACCGGTCGCCACCATGGTGAGCAAGGGCGAGGAGCTGTTCACCGGGGTGGTGCCCATCCTGGTCGA
GCTGGACGGCGACGTAAACGGCCACAAGTTCAGCGTGTCCGGCGAGGGCGAGGGCGATGCCACCTACGGC
AAGCTGACCCTGAAGTTCATCTGCACCACCGGCAAGCTGCCCGTGCCCTGGCCCACCCTCGTGACCACCT
TCGGCTACGGCCTGCAGTGCTTCGCCCGCTACCCCGACCACATGAAGCAGCACGACTTCTTCAAGTCCGC
CATGCCCGAAGGCTACGTCCAGGAGCGCACCATCTTCTTCAAGGACGACGGCAACTACAAGACCCGCGCC
GAGGTGAAGTTCGAGGGCGACACCCTGGTGAACCGCATCGAGCTGAAGGGCATCGACTTCAAGGAGGACG
GCAACATCCTGGGGCACAAGCTGGAGTACAACTACAACAGCCACAACGTCTATATCATGGCCGACAAGCA
GAAGAACGGCATCAAGGTGAACTTCAAGATCCGCCACAACATCGAGGACGGCAGCGTGCAGCTCGCCGAC
CACTACCAGCAGAACACCCCCATCGGCGACGGCCCCGTGCTGCTGCCCGACAACCACTACCTGAGCTACC
AGTCCGCCCTGAGCAAAGACCCCAACGAGAAGCGCGATCACATGGTCCTGCTGGAGTTCGTGACCGCCGC
CGGGATCACTCTCGGCATGGACGAGCTGTACAAGTAAAGCGGCCGCGACTCTAGATCATAATCAGCCATA
CCACATTTGTAGAGGTTTTACTTGCTTTAAAAAACCTCCCACACCTCCCCCTGAACCTGAAACATAAAAT
GAATGCAATTGTTGTTGTTAACTTGTTTATTGCAGCTTATAATGGTTACAAATAAAGCAATAGCATCACA
AATTTCACAAATAAAGCATTTTTTTCACTGCATTCTAGTTGTGGTTTGTCCAAACTCATCAATGTATCTT
AAGGCGTAAATTGTAAGCGTTAATATTTTGTTAAAATTCGCGTTAAATTTTTGTTAAATCAGCTCATTTT
TTAACCAATAGGCCGAAATCGGCAAAATCCCTTATAAATCAAAAGAATAGACCGAGATAGGGT
[37 nt withheld, positions 2444-2480]
AAAGAACGTGGACTCCAACGTCAAAGG
[49 nt withheld, positions 2508-2556]
T
[91 nt withheld, positions 2558-2648]
G
[124 nt withheld, positions 2650-2773]
CAGGTGGCACTTTTCGGGGAAATGTGCGCGGAACCCCTATTTGTTTATTTTTCTAAATACATTCAAATAT
GTATCCGCTCATGAGACAATAACCCTGATAAATGCTTCAATAATATTGAAAAAGGAAGAGTCCTGAGGCG
GAAAGAACCAGCTGTGGAATGTGTGTCAGTTAGGGTGTGGAAAGTCCCCAGGCTCCCCAGCAGGCAGAAG
TATGCAAAGCATGCATCTCAATTAGTCAGCAACCAGGTGTGGAAAGTCCCCAGGCTCCCCAGCAGGCAGA
AGTATGCAAAGCATGCATCTCAATTAGTCAGCAACCATAGTCCCGCCCCTAACTCCGCCCATCCCGCCCC
TAACTCCGCCCAGTTCCGCCCATTCTCCGCCCCATGGCTGACTAATTTTTTTTATTTATGCAGAGGCCGA
GGCCGCCTCGGCCTCTGAGCTATTCCAGAAGTAGTGAGGAGGCTTTTTTGGAGGCCTAGGCTTTTGCAAA
GATCGATCAAGAGACAGGATGAGGATCGTTTCGCATGATTGAACAAGATGGATTGCACGCAGGTTCTCCG
GCCGCTTGGGTGGAGAGGCTATTCGGCTATGACTGGGCACAACAGACAATCGGCTGCTCTGATGCCGCCG
TGTTCCGGCTGTCAGCGCAGGGGCGCCCGGTTCTTTTTGTCAAGACCGACCTGTCCGGTGCCCTGAATGA
ACTGCAAGACGAGGCAGCGCGGCTATCGTGGCTGGCCACGACGGGCGTTCCTTGCGCAGCTGTGCTCGAC
GTTGTCACTGAAGCGGGAAGGGACTGGCTGCTATTGGGCGAAGTGCCGGGGCAGGATCTCCTGTCATCTC
ACCTTGCTCCTGCCGAGAAAGTATCCATCATGGCTGATGCAATGCGGCGGCTGCATACGCTTGATCCGGC
TACCTGCCCATTCGACCACCAAGCGAAACATCGCATCGAGCGAGCACGTACTCGGATGGAAGCCGGTCTT
GTCGATCAGGATGATCTGGACGAAGAGCATCAGGGGCTCGCGCCAGCCGAACTGTTCGCCAGGCTCAAGG
CGAGCATGCCCGACGGCGAGGATCTCGTCGTGACCCATGGCGATGCCTGCTTGCCGAATATCATGGTGGA
AAATGGCCGCTTTTCTGGATTCATCGACTGTGGCCGGCTGGGTGTGGCGGACCGCTATCAGGACATAGCG
TTGGCTACCCGTGATATTGCTGAAGAGCTTGGCGGCGAATGGGCTGACCGCTTCCTCGTGCTTTACGGTA
TCGCCGCTCCCGATTCGCAGCGCATCGCCTTCTATCGCCTTCTTGACGAGTTCTTCTGAGCGGGACTCTG
GGGTTCGAAATGACCGACCAAGCGACGCCCAACCTGCCATCACGAGATTTCGATTCCACCGCCGCCTTCT
ATGAAAGGTTGGGCTTCGGAATCGTTTTCCGGGACGCCGGCTGGATGATCCTCCAGCGCGGGGATCTCAT
GCTGGAGTTCTTCGCCCACCCTAGGGGGAGGCTAACTGAAACACGGAAGGAGACAATACCGGAAGGAACC
CGCGCTATGACGGCAATAAAAAGACAGAATAAAACGCACGGTGTTGGGTCGTTTGTTCATAAACGCGGGG
TTCGGTCCCAGGGCTGGCACTCTGTCGATACCCCACCGAGACCCCATTGGGGCCAATACGCCCGCGTTTC
TTCCTTTTCCCCACCCCACCCCCCAAGTTCGGGTGAAGGCCCAGGGCTCGCAGCCAACGTCGGGGCGGCA
GGCCCTGCCATAGCCTCAGGTTACTCATATATACTTTAGATTGATTTAAAACTTCATTTTTAATTTAAAA
GGATCTAGGTGAAGATCCTTTTTGATAATCTCATGACCAAAATCCCTTAACGTGAGTTTTCGTTCCACTG
AGCGTCAGACCCCGTAGAAAAGATCAAAGGATCTTCTTGAGATCCTTTTTTTCTGCGCGTAATCTGCTGC
TTGCAAACAAAAAAACCACCGCTACCAGCGGTGGTTTGTTTGCCGGATCAAGAGCTACCAACTCTTTTTC
CGAAGGTAACTGGCTTCAGCAGAGCGCAGATACCAAATACTGTCCTTCTAGTGTAGCCGTAGTTAGGCCA
CCACTTCAAGAACTCTGTAGCACCGCCTACATACCTCGCTCTGCTAATCCTGTTACCAGTGGCTGCTGCC
AGTGGCGATAAGTCGTGTCTTACCGGGTTGGACTCAAGACGATAGTTACCGGATAAGGCGCAGCGGTCGG
GCTGAACGGGGGGTTCGTGCACACAGCCCAGCTTGGAGCGAACGACCTACACCGAACTGAGATACCTACA
GCGTGAGCTATGAGAAAGCGCCACGCTTCCCGAAGGGAGAAAGGCGGACAGGTATCCGGTAAGCGGCAGG
GTCGGAACAGGAGAGCGCACGAGGGAGCTTCCAGGGGGAAACGCCTGGTATCTTTATAGTCCTGTCGGGT
TTCGCCACCTCTGACTTGAGCGTCGATTTTTGTGATGCTCGTCAGGGGGGCGGAGCCTATGGAAAAACGC
CAGCAACGCGGCCTTTTTACGGTTCCTGGCCTTTTGCTGGCCTTTTGCTCACATGTTCTTTCCTGCGTTA
TCCCCTGATTCTGTGGATAACCGTATTACCGCCATGCAT
Features (pLannotate 1.2.2; 14 found; start..end, strand, type, name):
     61..364     +  enhancer       CMV enhancer: human cytomegalovirus immediate early enhancer
    365..568     +  promoter       CMV promoter: human cytomegalovirus (CMV) immediate early promoter
    610..1332    +  CDS            SMG6 (fragment): EST1A_HUMAN - Also known as C17orf31, EST1A, KIAA0732. Experimental evidence at protein level: Swiss-Prot protein existence level 1. Plays a role in nonsense-mediated mRNA decay (PubMed:18974281, PubMed:19060897, PubMed:20930030, PubMed:17053788). Is thought to provide a link to the mRNA degradation machinery as it has endonuclease activity required to initiate NMD, and to serve as an adapter for UPF1 to protein phosphatase 2A (PP2A), thereby triggering UPF1 dephosphorylation (PubMed:18974281, PubMed:19060897, PubMed:20930030, PubMed:17053788). Degrades single-stranded RNA (ssRNA), but not ssD
   1348..2067    +  CDS            EYFP: enhanced YFP mammalian codon-optimized
   2084..2167    +  CDS            large T antigen (fragment): large T antigen from SV40 (simian virus 40)
   2190..2311    +  polyA_signal   SV40 poly(A) signal: SV40 polyadenylation signal
   2345..2773    -  rep_origin     f1 ori (sequence partly withheld): f1 bacteriophage origin of replication; arrow indicates direction of (+) strand synthesis
   2800..2904    +  promoter       AmpR promoter: bla
   2906..3263    +  promoter       SV40 promoter: SV40 enhancer and early promoter
   3298..4092    +  CDS            NeoR/KanR: aminoglycoside phosphotransferase from Tn5; aph(3')-II (or nptII); confers resistance to neomycin, kanamycin, and G418 (Geneticin®)
   4113..4265    +  CDS            ble (fragment): BLE_KLEPN - Experimental evidence at protein level: Swiss-Prot protein existence level 1. Binding protein with a strong affinity to the bleomycin family of antibiotics. Binds to CL990; an antimitotic-antibiotic compound. From Klebsiella pneumoniae.
   4324..4371    +  polyA_signal   HSV TK poly(A) signal: herpes simplex virus thymidine kinase polyadenylation signal (Cole and Stacy, 1985)
   4462..4478    -  polyA_signal   bGH poly(A) signal (fragment): bovine growth hormone polyadenylation signal
   4700..5288    +  rep_origin     ori: high-copy-number ColE1/pMB1/pBR322/pUC origin of replication
