[The description below was written by a language model from this plasmid's Addgene catalogue record and pLannotate feature annotations shown in this document.]
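Description:
pEYFP-N1-HsSmg6_577-816-siRNAres_I is a 5.4 kb mammalian expression plasmid. The catalogue lists its backbone as unknown, but its name and feature layout are consistent with a pEYFP-N1-type vector. It is maintained in E. coli as a high-copy plasmid through a ColE1/pUC-type origin and is selected with kanamycin. Resistance comes from a Tn5 NeoR/KanR (aminoglycoside phosphotransferase) gene that sits behind both a bacterial bla promoter and the SV40 enhancer/early promoter and ends in an HSV TK polyadenylation signal. The same cassette can therefore provide G418 selection in mammalian cells. An f1 origin is also present. The short hits annotated as ble, bGH poly(A) and SV40 large T antigen are small fragments, most likely backbone remnants or incidental matches rather than functional elements.

The expression cassette is driven by the human CMV immediate-early enhancer and promoter. It contains a fragment of human SMG6 (also called EST1A), which the construct name gives as residues 577–816, followed closely on the same strand by mammalian codon-optimised EYFP and an SV40 polyadenylation signal. This arrangement suggests a fusion protein with EYFP at the C terminus of the SMG6 fragment, although the record does not confirm the reading frame across the junction. SMG6 is an endonuclease involved in nonsense-mediated mRNA decay. The "siRNAres" label implies that the coding sequence was altered to escape an siRNA against endogenous SMG6, but the specific changes are not recorded. Such a construct would suit expressing and detecting this SMG6 region in human cells, for example in knockdown–complementation or interaction studies of NMD. The depositor notes that the supplied sequence may be theoretical or based on Sanger reads.
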