Addgene plasmid #146559: pEYFP-N1-HsSmg6_577-816-siRNAres_I
Purpose: Mammalian Expression of HsSmg6_577-816-siRNAres
Depositing lab: Elisa Izaurralde. Depositing organization: Max Planck Institute for Developmental Biology. Publication: SMG6 interacts with the exon junction complex via two conserved EJC-binding motifs (EBMs) required for nonsense-mediated mRNA decay. Kashima I, Jonas S, Jayachandran U, Buchwald G, Conti E, Lupas AN, Izaurralde E. Genes Dev. 2010 Nov 1. 24(21):2440-50. 10.1101/gad.604610 PubMed 20930030.
Backbone
  Vector backbone: Unknown
  Vector type: Mammalian Expression
Growth in bacteria
  Bacterial resistance: Kanamycin, 50 μg/mL
  Growth temperature: 37°C
  Growth strain: DH5alpha
  Copy number: High Copy
Gene/Insert
  Gene/Insert name: HsSmg6_577-816-siRNAres
  Species: H. sapiens (human)
  Entrez Gene: SMG6 (a.k.a. C17orf31, EST1A, SMG-6, hSMG5/7a)
  Cloning method: Unknown
Terms and licenses: Academic/Nonprofit Terms; Industry Terms: Not Available to Industry
Depositor comments: Plasmids from this collection were made available to the research community and donated after the lab closed. Please note that the sequence provided by the depositing laboratory may be theoretical/predicted or based on Sanger sequencing results. There may be discrepancies between sequencing results obtained by Addgene and the depositor sequence. If an Addgene verified sequence is not available, please contact before placing your order to request that our lab fully sequence the plasmid.
How to cite: pEYFP-N1-HsSmg6_577-816-siRNAres_I was a gift from Elisa Izaurralde (Addgene plasmid # 146559 ; http://n2t.net/addgene:146559 ; RRID:Addgene_146559)
